>Addgene plasmid #235447 | HP17deltaP8 | addgene full sequence | sequence record 469112 | Addgene NGS Result
GTTCAACTTGGAAAATCAACGTATCAGTCGGGCGGCCTCGCTTATCAACCACCAATTTCATATTGCTGTA
AGTGTTTAAATCTTTACTTATTGGTTTCAAAACCCATTGGTTAAGCCTTTTAAACTCATGGTAGTTATTT
TCAAGCATTAACATGAACTTAAATTCATCAAGGCTAATCTCTATATTTGCCTTGTGAGTTTTCTTTTGTG
TTAGTTCTTTTAATAACCACTCATAAATCCTCATAGAGTATTTGTTTTCAAAAGACTTAACATGTTCCAG
ATTATATTTTATGAATTTTTTTAACTGGAAAAGATAAGGCAATATCTCTTCACTAAAAACTAATTCTAAT
TTTTCGCTTGAGAACTTGGCATAGTTTGTCCACTGGAAAATCCCAAAGCCTTTAACCAAAGGATTCCTGA
TTTCCACAGTTCTCGTCATCAGCTCTCTGGTTGCTTTAGCTAATACACCATAAGCATTTTCCCTACTGAT
GTTCATCATCTGAGCGTATTGGTTATAAGTGAACGATACCGTCCGTTCTTTCCTTGTAGGGTTTTCAATC
GTGGGGTTGAGTAGTGCCACACAGCATAAAATTAGCTTGGTTTCATGCTCCGTTAAGTCATAGCGACTAA
TCGCTAGTTCATTTGCTTTGAAAACAACTAATTCAGACATACATCTCAATTGGTCTAGGTGATTTTAATC
ACTATACCAATTGAGATGGGCTAGTCAATGATAATTACATGTCCTTTTCCTTTGAGTTGTGGGTATCTGT
AAATTCTGCTAGACCTTTGCTGGAAAACTTGTAAATTCTGCTAGACCCTCTGTAAATTCCGCTAGACCTT
TGTGTGTTTTTTTGTTTATATTCAAGTGGTTATAATTTATAGAATAAAGAAAGAATAAAAAAAGATAAAA
AGAATAGATCCCAGCCCTGTGTATAACTCACTACTTTAGTCAGTTCCGCAGTATTACAAAAGGATGTCGC
AAACGCTGTTTGCTCCTCTACAAAACAGACCTTAAAACCCTAAAGGCTTAAGTAGCACCCTCGCAAGCTC
GGGCAAATCGCTGAATATTCCTTTTGTCTCCGACCATCAGGCACCTGAGTCGCTGTCTTTTTCGTGACAT
TCAGTTCGCTGCGCTCACGGCTCTGGCAGTGAATGGGGGTAAATGGCACTACAGGCGCCTTTTATGGATT
CATGCAAGGAAACTACCCATAATACAAGAAAAGCCCGTCACGGGCTTCTCAGGGCGTTTTATGGCGGGTC
TGCTATGTGGTGCTATCTGACTTTTTGCTGTTCAGCAGTTCCTGCCCTCTGATTTTCCAGTCTGACCACT
TCGGATTATCCCGTGACAGGTCATTCAGACTGGCTAATGCACCCAGTAAGGCAGCGGTATCATCAACAGG
CTTACCCGTCTTACTGTCCCTAGTGCTTGGATTCTCACCAATAAAAAACGCCCGGCGGCAACCGAGCGTT
CTGAACAAATCCAGATGGAGTTCTGAGGTCATTACTGGATCTATCAACAGGAGTCCAAGCGAGCTCGTAA
ACTTGGTCTGACAGCTCTAGCTCCGGCAAAAAAACGGGCAAGGTGTCACCACCCTGCCCTTTTTCTTTAA
AACCGAAAAGATTACTTCGCGTTTGCCACCTGACGTCTAAGAAAAGGAATATTCAGCAATTTGCCCGTGC
CGAAGAAAGGCCCACCCGTGAAGGTGAGCCAGTGAGTTGATTGCTACGTAATTAGTTAGTTAGCCCTTAG
TGACTCCAGACGCGAATTATTTTTGATGGCGTTCCTATTGGTTAAAAAATGAGCTGATTTAACAAAAATT
TAATGCGAATTTTAACAAAAT
[37 nt withheld, positions 1842-1878]
T
[100 nt withheld, positions 1880-1979]
CTCAGGC
[89 nt withheld, positions 1987-2075]
T
[32 nt withheld, positions 2077-2108]
TTTTGAATCTTTACCTACACATTACTCA
[44 nt withheld, positions 2137-2180]
TTGCGTTGAAATAAAGGCTTCTCCC
[83 nt withheld, positions 2206-2288]
TTCTT
[40 nt withheld, positions 2294-2333]
T
[191 nt withheld, positions 2335-2525]
G
[80 nt withheld, positions 2527-2606]
CTCTAATCCTGACCTGTTGGAGTTTGCTTCCGGTCTGGTTCGCTTTGAA
[62 nt withheld, positions 2656-2717]
CCGCTTTGCTTCTGACTATAATAGTCAGGGTAAAGACCTG
[116 nt withheld, positions 2758-2873]
TATTACCCCCTCTGGCAAAACTTCTTTTGCAAAAGCCTCTCGCTATTTTGGTTTTTATCGTCGTCTGGTA
AACGAGGGTTATGATAGTGTTGCTCTTACT
[44 nt withheld, positions 2974-3017]
ATGTGGTATTCCTAAATCTCAACTGATGAATCTTTCT
[50 nt withheld, positions 3055-3104]
T
[57 nt withheld, positions 3106-3162]
C
[33 nt withheld, positions 3164-3196]
CCAATTTACTACT
[83 nt withheld, positions 3210-3292]
TCTTGTCAAGATTACTCTTGATGAAGGTCAGCCAGCCTATGCGCCTGGTCTGTACACCGTTCATCTGTCC
TCTTTCAAAGTTGGTCAGTTCGGTTCC
[384 nt withheld, positions 3390-3773]
C
[98 nt withheld, positions 3775-3872]
A
[305 nt withheld, positions 3874-4178]
G
[176 nt withheld, positions 4180-4355]
CCAATCGTCTGACCTGCCTCAACCTCCTGTC
[82 nt withheld, positions 4387-4468]
GCTCTGAGGGA
[85 nt withheld, positions 4480-4564]
T
[75 nt withheld, positions 4566-4640]
T
[41 nt withheld, positions 4642-4682]
T
[62 nt withheld, positions 4684-4745]
A
[35 nt withheld, positions 4747-4781]
CCTCCCTCAATCGGTTGAATGTCGCCCTTTTGTCTTTGGCGCTGGTAAACCATATGAA
[86 nt withheld, positions 4840-4925]
T
[121 nt withheld, positions 4927-5047]
T
[104 nt withheld, positions 5049-5152]
TCAATTACCCTCTGACTTTGTTCAGGGT
[56 nt withheld, positions 5181-5236]
A
[258 nt withheld, positions 5238-5495]
ATCTGATTTGCTTGCTATTGGGCGCGGTAATGATTCCTACGATGAAAATAAAAACGGCTTGCTTGTTCTC
GATGAGTGCGGTACTTGGTTTAATACCCGTTCTTGGAATGAT
[32 nt withheld, positions 5608-5639]
ACATGCTCGTAAATTAGGATGGGATATTATTTTTCTTGTTCAGGAC
[44 nt withheld, positions 5686-5729]
TGTTGTTTATTGTCGTCGTCTGGACAGAATTACTTTACCTTTTGTCGGTACTTTATATTCTCTTATTACT
GGCTCGAAAATGCCTCTGCCTAAATTACATGTTGGCGTTGTTAAATATGGC
[53 nt withheld, positions 5851-5903]
GTATAACGCATATGATACTAAACAGGCTTTTTCTAGTAATTATGATTCCGGTGTTTATTCTTATTTAACG
[107 nt withheld, positions 5974-6080]
T
[197 nt withheld, positions 6082-6278]
ACTCACATATATTGATTTATGTACTGTTTCC
[84 nt withheld, positions 6310-6393]
G
[35 nt withheld, positions 6395-6429]
TGTAACTTGGTATTCAAAGCAATCAGGCGAATCCGTTATTGTTTCTCCCGATGTAAAAGGTACTGTTACT
GTATATTCATCTGACGTTAAACCTGAAAATCTACGCAATTTCTTTATTTCTGTTTTACGTGCAAATAATT
TTGATATGGTAGGTTCTAACCCTTCCATTATTCAGAAGTATAATCCAAACAA
[35 nt withheld, positions 6622-6656]
A
[72 nt withheld, positions 6658-6729]
TTTTAAAATTAATAACGTTCGGGCAAAGGATTTAATACGAGTTGTCGAATTGTTTGTAAAGTCTAATACT
TCTAAATCCTCAAATGTATTATCTATTGACGGCTCTAATCTATTAGTTGTTAGTGCTCCTAAAGATATTT
TAGATAACCTTCCTCAATTCCTTTCA
[35 nt withheld, positions 6896-6930]
GGGTTTGATATTT
[32 nt withheld, positions 6944-6975]
ATTTGCTGCTGGCTCTCAGCGTGGCACTGTTGCAGGC
[41 nt withheld, positions 7013-7053]
TGGTGGTTCGTTCGGTATTTTTAAT
[68 nt withheld, positions 7079-7146]
A
[35 nt withheld, positions 7148-7182]
C
[38 nt withheld, positions 7184-7221]
G
[38 nt withheld, positions 7223-7260]
GATTGAGCGTCAAAATGTAGGTATTTCCATGAGCGTTTTTCCT
[38 nt withheld, positions 7304-7341]
C
[68 nt withheld, positions 7343-7410]
T
[199 nt withheld, positions 7412-7610]
ATGCAGGAGTCACTAAGGGTTAGTTAGTTAGATTAGCAGAAAGTCAAAAGCCTCCGACCGGAGGCTTTTG
ACTAAAACTTCCCTTGGGGTTATCATTGGGGCTCACTCAAAGGCGGTAATCAGATAAAAAAAATCCTTAG
CTTTCGCTAAGGATGATTTCTGCTAGTATTATTAGAAAAACTCATCGAGCATCAAATGAAACTGCAATTT
ATTCATATCAGGATTATCAATACCATATTTTTGAAAAAGCCGTTTCTGTAATGAAGGAGAAAACTCACCG
AGGCAGTTCCAAAGAATGGCAAGGTCCTGGTAACGGTCTGCGATTCCGACCCGTCCAACATCAATACAAC
CTATTAATTTCCCCTCGTCAAAAATAAGGTTATCAAGTGAGAAATCACCATGAGTGACGACTGAATCCGG
TGAGAATGGCAAGAGCTTGTGCATTTCTTTCCAGACTTGTTCAACAGGCCAGCCATTACGCTCGTCATCA
AAATCACTCGCATCAACCAAACCGTTATTCATGCGTGATTGCGCCTGAGCAAGACGAAATACACGATCGC
TGTTAAAAGGACAATTACAAACAGGAATCGAATGTAACCGGCGCAGGAACACGGCCAGCGCATCAACAAT
ATTTTCACCTGAATCAGGATATTCTTCTAATACCTGGAAGGCTGTTTTCCCAGGAATCGCGGTGGTGAGT
AACCACGCATCATCAGGAGTACGGATAAAATGCTTGATGGTCGGGAGAGGCATAAACTCCGTCAGCCAGT
TGAGACGGACCATCTCATCTGTAACATCATTGGCAACGCTACCTTTGCCATGTTTCAGAAACAACTCTGG
CGCATCGGGCTTCCCATACAAGCGATAGATTGTCGCACCTGATTGCCCGACATTATCGCGAGCCCATTTA
TACCCATATAAATCAGCGTCCATGTTGGAGTTTAAGCGCGGACGGGAGCAAGACGTTTCCCGTTGAATAT
GGCTCATAACACCCCTTGTATTACTGTTTATGTAAGCAGACAGTTTTATTGTTCATGATGATATATTTTT
ATCTTGTGCAATGTAACATCAGAGATTTTGAGACACAACGTGGCTTTGTTGAATAAATCGAACTTTTGCT
GAGTTGAAGGATCAGCTCTAGTAGTTACATTGTCGATCTGTTCATGGTGAACAGCTTTGAATGCACCAAA
AACTCGTAAAAGCTCTGATGTATCTATCTTTTTTACACCGTTTTCATCTGTGCATATGGACAGTTTTCCC
TTTGATATGTAACGGTGAACAGTTGTTCTACTTTTGTTTGTTAGTCTTGATGCTTCACTGATAGATACAA
GAGCCATAAGAACCTCAGATCCTTCCGTATTTAGCCAGTATGTTCTCTAGTGTGGTTCGTTGTTTTTGCG
TGAGCCATGAGAACGAACCATTGAGATCATACTTACTTTGCATGTCACTCAAAAATTTTGCCTCAAAACT
GGTGAGCTGAATTTTTGCAGTTAAAGCATCGTGTAGTGTTTTTCTTAGTCCGTTATGTAGGTAGGAATCT
GATGTAATGGTTGTTGGTATTTTGTCACCATTCATTTTTATCTGGTTGTTCTCAAGTTCGGTTACGAGAT
CCATTTGTCTATCTA
Features (pLannotate 1.2.2; 18 found; start..end, strand, type, name):
    718..939     -  rep_origin     pSC101 ori: low-copy replication origin that requires the Rep101 protein
   1431..1525    -  terminator     lambda t0 terminator: transcription terminator from phage lambda
   1562..1621    +  terminator     his operon terminator: This putative transcriptin terminator from the E. coli his operon has a 2-bp deletion introduced during synthesis. Its efficiency has not been determined.
   1681..1710    -  terminator     T3Te terminator: phage T3 early transcription terminator
   1784..1916    +  rep_origin     M13 ori (fragment) (sequence partly withheld): M13 bacteriophage origin of replication; arrow indicates direction of (+) strand synthesis
   2818..3153    +  CDS            M13 gene X (sequence partly withheld): pX; X; replication
   3165..3428    +  CDS            M13 gene V (sequence partly withheld): pV; V; replication
   3430..3531    +  CDS            M13 gene VII (sequence withheld): pVII; VII; minor coat protein
   3528..3623    +  CDS            IX (sequence withheld): G9P_BPM13 - Experimental evidence at protein level: Swiss-Prot protein existence level 1. May initiate with G7P the virion concomitant assembly-budding process, by interacting with the packaging signal of the viral genome. The assembly-budding takes place at the host inner membrane. In turn, G7P and G9P are present at the end of the filamentous virion that emerges first from the bacterial host. From Enterobacteria phage M13 (Bacteriophage M13).
   3635..3683    +  terminator     fd terminator (sequence withheld): central terminator from bacteriophage fd (Otsuka and Kunisawa, 1982)
   3688..4962    +  CDS            M13 gene III (sequence partly withheld): pIII; III; minor coat protein
   4965..5303    +  CDS            M13 gene VI (sequence partly withheld): pVI; VI; minor coat protein
   5305..6351    +  CDS            M13 gene I (sequence partly withheld): pI; I; phage assembly
   6329..7609    +  CDS            M13 gene IV (sequence partly withheld): pIV; IV; phage assembly
   7652..7683    +  terminator     tonB terminator: bidirectional E. coli tonB-P14 transcription terminator
   7730..7770    -  terminator     bacterial terminator (fragment): putative bacterial transcription terminator
   7782..8597    -  CDS            KanR: aminoglycoside phosphotransferase confers resistance to kanamycin in bacteria or G418 (Geneticin®) in eukaryotes
   8955..670     -  CDS            Rep101 (across the origin): RepA protein needed for replication with the pSC101 origin; rep101
