>Addgene plasmid #235447 | HP17deltaP8 | depositor full sequence | sequence record 469699 | HP17deltaP8 sequence 9235 bps
TATTCATATCAGGATTATCAATACCATATTTTTGAAAAAGCCGTTTCTGTAATGAAGGAGAAAACTCACC
GAGGCAGTTCCAAAGAATGGCAAGGTCCTGGTAACGGTCTGCGATTCCGACCCGTCCAACATCAATACAA
CCTATTAATTTCCCCTCGTCAAAAATAAGGTTATCAAGTGAGAAATCACCATGAGTGACGACTGAATCCG
GTGAGAATGGCAAGAGCTTGTGCATTTCTTTCCAGACTTGTTCAACAGGCCAGCCATTACGCTCGTCATC
AAAATCACTCGCATCAACCAAACCGTTATTCATGCGTGATTGCGCCTGAGCAAGACGAAATACACGATCG
CTGTTAAAAGGACAATTACAAACAGGAATCGAATGTAACCGGCGCAGGAACACGGCCAGCGCATCAACAA
TATTTTCACCTGAATCAGGATATTCTTCTAATACCTGGAAGGCTGTTTTCCCAGGAATCGCGGTGGTGAG
TAACCACGCATCATCAGGAGTACGGATAAAATGCTTGATGGTCGGGAGAGGCATAAACTCCGTCAGCCAG
TTGAGACGGACCATCTCATCTGTAACATCATTGGCAACGCTACCTTTGCCATGTTTCAGAAACAACTCTG
GCGCATCGGGCTTCCCATACAAGCGATAGATTGTCGCACCTGATTGCCCGACATTATCGCGAGCCCATTT
ATACCCATATAAATCAGCGTCCATGTTGGAGTTTAAGCGCGGACGGGAGCAAGACGTTTCCCGTTGAATA
TGGCTCATAACACCCCTTGTATTACTGTTTATGTAAGCAGACAGTTTTATTGTTCATGATGATATATTTT
TATCTTGTGCAATGTAACATCAGAGATTTTGAGACACAACGTGGCTTTGTTGAATAAATCGAACTTTTGC
TGAGTTGAAGGATCAGCTCTAGTAGTTACATTGTCGATCTGTTCATGGTGAACAGCTTTGAATGCACCAA
AAACTCGTAAAAGCTCTGATGTATCTATCTTTTTTACACCGTTTTCATCTGTGCATATGGACAGTTTTCC
CTTTGATATGTAACGGTGAACAGTTGTTCTACTTTTGTTTGTTAGTCTTGATGCTTCACTGATAGATACA
AGAGCCATAAGAACCTCAGATCCTTCCGTATTTAGCCAGTATGTTCTCTAGTGTGGTTCGTTGTTTTTGC
GTGAGCCATGAGAACGAACCATTGAGATCATACTTACTTTGCATGTCACTCAAAAATTTTGCCTCAAAAC
TGGTGAGCTGAATTTTTGCAGTTAAAGCATCGTGTAGTGTTTTTCTTAGTCCGTTATGTAGGTAGGAATC
TGATGTAATGGTTGTTGGTATTTTGTCACCATTCATTTTTATCTGGTTGTTCTCAAGTTCGGTTACGAGA
TCCATTTGTCTATCTAGTTCAACTTGGAAAATCAACGTATCAGTCGGGCGGCCTCGCTTATCAACCACCA
ATTTCATATTGCTGTAAGTGTTTAAATCTTTACTTATTGGTTTCAAAACCCATTGGTTAAGCCTTTTAAA
CTCATGGTAGTTATTTTCAAGCATTAACATGAACTTAAATTCATCAAGGCTAATCTCTATATTTGCCTTG
TGAGTTTTCTTTTGTGTTAGTTCTTTTAATAACCACTCATAAATCCTCATAGAGTATTTGTTTTCAAAAG
ACTTAACATGTTCCAGATTATATTTTATGAATTTTTTTAACTGGAAAAGATAAGGCAATATCTCTTCACT
AAAAACTAATTCTAATTTTTCGCTTGAGAACTTGGCATAGTTTGTCCACTGGAAAATCCCAAAGCCTTTA
ACCAAAGGATTCCTGATTTCCACAGTTCTCGTCATCAGCTCTCTGGTTGCTTTAGCTAATACACCATAAG
CATTTTCCCTACTGATGTTCATCATCTGAGCGTATTGGTTATAAGTGAACGATACCGTCCGTTCTTTCCT
TGTAGGGTTTTCAATCGTGGGGTTGAGTAGTGCCACACAGCATAAAATTAGCTTGGTTTCATGCTCCGTT
AAGTCATAGCGACTAATCGCTAGTTCATTTGCTTTGAAAACAACTAATTCAGACATACATCTCAATTGGT
CTAGGTGATTTTAATCACTATACCAATTGAGATGGGCTAGTCAATGATAATTACATGTCCTTTTCCTTTG
AGTTGTGGGTATCTGTAAATTCTGCTAGACCTTTGCTGGAAAACTTGTAAATTCTGCTAGACCCTCTGTA
AATTCCGCTAGACCTTTGTGTGTTTTTTTGTTTATATTCAAGTGGTTATAATTTATAGAATAAAGAAAGA
ATAAAAAAAGATAAAAAGAATAGATCCCAGCCCTGTGTATAACTCACTACTTTAGTCAGTTCCGCAGTAT
TACAAAAGGATGTCGCAAACGCTGTTTGCTCCTCTACAAAACAGACCTTAAAACCCTAAAGGCTTAAGTA
GCACCCTCGCAAGCTCGGGCAAATCGCTGAATATTCCTTTTGTCTCCGACCATCAGGCACCTGAGTCGCT
GTCTTTTTCGTGACATTCAGTTCGCTGCGCTCACGGCTCTGGCAGTGAATGGGGGTAAATGGCACTACAG
GCGCCTTTTATGGATTCATGCAAGGAAACTACCCATAATACAAGAAAAGCCCGTCACGGGCTTCTCAGGG
CGTTTTATGGCGGGTCTGCTATGTGGTGCTATCTGACTTTTTGCTGTTCAGCAGTTCCTGCCCTCTGATT
TTCCAGTCTGACCACTTCGGATTATCCCGTGACAGGTCATTCAGACTGGCTAATGCACCCAGTAAGGCAG
CGGTATCATCAACAGGCTTACCCGTCTTACTGTCCCTAGTGCTTGGATTCTCACCAATAAAAAACGCCCG
GCGGCAACCGAGCGTTCTGAACAAATCCAGATGGAGTTCTGAGGTCATTACTGGATCTATCAACAGGAGT
CCAAGCGAGCTCGTAAACTTGGTCTGACAGCTCTAGCTCCGGCAAAAAAACGGGCAAGGTGTCACCACCC
TGCCCTTTTTCTTTAAAACCGAAAAGATTACTTCGCGTTTGCCACCTGACGTCTAAGAAAAGGAATATTC
AGCAATTTGCCCGTGCCGAAGAAAGGCCCACCCGTGAAGGTGAGCCAGTGAGTTGATTGCTACGTAATTA
GTTAGTTAGCCCTTAGTGACTCCAGACGCGAATTATTTTTGATGGCGTTCCTATTGGTTAAAAAATGAGC
TGATTTAACAAAAATTTAATGCGAATTTTAACAAAAT
[37 nt withheld, positions 3258-3294]
T
[100 nt withheld, positions 3296-3395]
CTCAGGC
[89 nt withheld, positions 3403-3491]
T
[32 nt withheld, positions 3493-3524]
TTTTGAATCTTTACCTACACATTACTCA
[44 nt withheld, positions 3553-3596]
TTGCGTTGAAATAAAGGCTTCTCCC
[83 nt withheld, positions 3622-3704]
TTCTT
[40 nt withheld, positions 3710-3749]
T
[191 nt withheld, positions 3751-3941]
G
[80 nt withheld, positions 3943-4022]
CTCTAATCCTGACCTGTTGGAGTTTGCTTCCGGTCTGGTTCGCTTTGAA
[62 nt withheld, positions 4072-4133]
CCGCTTTGCTTCTGACTATAATAGTCAGGGTAAAGACCTG
[116 nt withheld, positions 4174-4289]
TATTACCCCCTCTGGCAAAACTTCTTTTGCAAAAGCCTCTCGCTATTTTGGTTTTTATCGTCGTCTGGTA
AACGAGGGTTATGATAGTGTTGCTCTTACT
[44 nt withheld, positions 4390-4433]
ATGTGGTATTCCTAAATCTCAACTGATGAATCTTTCT
[50 nt withheld, positions 4471-4520]
T
[57 nt withheld, positions 4522-4578]
C
[33 nt withheld, positions 4580-4612]
CCAATTTACTACT
[83 nt withheld, positions 4626-4708]
TCTTGTCAAGATTACTCTTGATGAAGGTCAGCCAGCCTATGCGCCTGGTCTGTACACCGTTCATCTGTCC
TCTTTCAAAGTTGGTCAGTTCGGTTCC
[384 nt withheld, positions 4806-5189]
C
[98 nt withheld, positions 5191-5288]
A
[305 nt withheld, positions 5290-5594]
G
[176 nt withheld, positions 5596-5771]
CCAATCGTCTGACCTGCCTCAACCTCCTGTC
[82 nt withheld, positions 5803-5884]
GCTCTGAGGGA
[161 nt withheld, positions 5896-6056]
T
[41 nt withheld, positions 6058-6098]
T
[62 nt withheld, positions 6100-6161]
A
[35 nt withheld, positions 6163-6197]
CCTCCCTCAATCGGTTGAATGTCGCCCTTTTGTCTTTGGCGCTGGTAAACCATATGAA
[86 nt withheld, positions 6256-6341]
T
[121 nt withheld, positions 6343-6463]
T
[104 nt withheld, positions 6465-6568]
TCAATTACCCTCTGACTTTGTTCAGGGT
[56 nt withheld, positions 6597-6652]
A
[258 nt withheld, positions 6654-6911]
ATCTGATTTGCTTGCTATTGGGCGCGGTAATGATTCCTACGATGAAAATAAAAACGGCTTGCTTGTTCTC
GATGAGTGCGGTACTTGGTTTAATACCCGTTCTTGGAATGAT
[32 nt withheld, positions 7024-7055]
ACATGCTCGTAAATTAGGATGGGATATTATTTTTCTTGTTCAGGAC
[44 nt withheld, positions 7102-7145]
TGTTGTTTATTGTCGTCGTCTGGACAGAATTACTTTACCTTTTGTCGGTACTTTATATTCTCTTATTACT
GGCTCGAAAATGCCTCTGCCTAAATTACATGTTGGCGTTGTTAAATATGGC
[53 nt withheld, positions 7267-7319]
GTATAACGCATATGATACTAAACAGGCTTTTTCTAGTAATTATGATTCCGGTGTTTATTCTTATTTAACG
[107 nt withheld, positions 7390-7496]
T
[197 nt withheld, positions 7498-7694]
ACTCACATATATTGATTTATGTACTGTTTCC
[84 nt withheld, positions 7726-7809]
G
[35 nt withheld, positions 7811-7845]
TGTAACTTGGTATTCAAAGCAATCAGGCGAATCCGTTATTGTTTCTCCCGATGTAAAAGGTACTGTTACT
GTATATTCATCTGACGTTAAACCTGAAAATCTACGCAATTTCTTTATTTCTGTTTTACGTGCAAATAATT
TTGATATGGTAGGTTCTAACCCTTCCATTATTCAGAAGTATAATCCAAACAA
[35 nt withheld, positions 8038-8072]
A
[72 nt withheld, positions 8074-8145]
TTTTAAAATTAATAACGTTCGGGCAAAGGATTTAATACGAGTTGTCGAATTGTTTGTAAAGTCTAATACT
TCTAAATCCTCAAATGTATTATCTATTGACGGCTCTAATCTATTAGTTGTTAGTGCTCCTAAAGATATTT
TAGATAACCTTCCTCAATTCCTTTCA
[35 nt withheld, positions 8312-8346]
GGGTTTGATATTT
[32 nt withheld, positions 8360-8391]
ATTTGCTGCTGGCTCTCAGCGTGGCACTGTTGCAGGC
[41 nt withheld, positions 8429-8469]
TGGTGGTTCGTTCGGTATTTTTAAT
[68 nt withheld, positions 8495-8562]
A
[35 nt withheld, positions 8564-8598]
C
[38 nt withheld, positions 8600-8637]
G
[38 nt withheld, positions 8639-8676]
GATTGAGCGTCAAAATGTAGGTATTTCCATGAGCGTTTTTCCT
[38 nt withheld, positions 8720-8757]
C
[68 nt withheld, positions 8759-8826]
T
[199 nt withheld, positions 8828-9026]
ATGCAGGAGTCACTAAGGGTTAGTTAGTTAGATTAGCAGAAAGTCAAAAGCCTCCGACCGGAGGCTTTTG
ACTAAAACTTCCCTTGGGGTTATCATTGGGGCTCACTCAAAGGCGGTAATCAGATAAAAAAAATCCTTAG
CTTTCGCTAAGGATGATTTCTGCTAGTATTATTAGAAAAACTCATCGAGCATCAAATGAAACTGCAATT
Features (pLannotate 1.2.2; 18 found; start..end, strand, type, name):
   1136..2086    -  CDS            Rep101: RepA protein needed for replication with the pSC101 origin; rep101
   2134..2355    -  rep_origin     pSC101 ori: low-copy replication origin that requires the Rep101 protein
   2847..2941    -  terminator     lambda t0 terminator: transcription terminator from phage lambda
   2978..3037    +  terminator     his operon terminator: This putative transcriptin terminator from the E. coli his operon has a 2-bp deletion introduced during synthesis. Its efficiency has not been determined.
   3097..3126    -  terminator     T3Te terminator: phage T3 early transcription terminator
   3200..3332    +  rep_origin     M13 ori (fragment) (sequence partly withheld): M13 bacteriophage origin of replication; arrow indicates direction of (+) strand synthesis
   4234..4569    +  CDS            M13 gene X (sequence partly withheld): pX; X; replication
   4581..4844    +  CDS            M13 gene V (sequence partly withheld): pV; V; replication
   4846..4947    +  CDS            M13 gene VII (sequence withheld): pVII; VII; minor coat protein
   4944..5039    +  CDS            IX (sequence withheld): G9P_BPM13 - Experimental evidence at protein level: Swiss-Prot protein existence level 1. May initiate with G7P the virion concomitant assembly-budding process, by interacting with the packaging signal of the viral genome. The assembly-budding takes place at the host inner membrane. In turn, G7P and G9P are present at the end of the filamentous virion that emerges first from the bacterial host. From Enterobacteria phage M13 (Bacteriophage M13).
   5051..5099    +  terminator     fd terminator (sequence withheld): central terminator from bacteriophage fd (Otsuka and Kunisawa, 1982)
   5104..6378    +  CDS            M13 gene III (sequence partly withheld): pIII; III; minor coat protein
   6381..6719    +  CDS            M13 gene VI (sequence partly withheld): pVI; VI; minor coat protein
   6721..7767    +  CDS            M13 gene I (sequence partly withheld): pI; I; phage assembly
   7745..9025    +  CDS            M13 gene IV (sequence partly withheld): pIV; IV; phage assembly
   9068..9099    +  terminator     tonB terminator: bidirectional E. coli tonB-P14 transcription terminator
   9146..9186    -  terminator     bacterial terminator (fragment): putative bacterial transcription terminator
   9198..778     -  CDS            KanR (across the origin): aminoglycoside phosphotransferase confers resistance to kanamycin in bacteria or G418 (Geneticin®) in eukaryotes
