[The description below was written by a language model from this plasmid's Addgene catalogue record and pLannotate feature annotations shown in this document.]
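Description:
HP17deltaP8 is a 9,235 bp low-copy bacterial helper plasmid built on a pSC101 backbone, designed to supply M13 phage functions in trans for regulated phagemid transfer between Escherichia coli cells. It replicates from the pSC101 origin with its cognate Rep101 (RepA) initiator protein and is selected with kanamycin through an aminoglycoside phosphotransferase (KanR) gene. Two sequence records, a repository sequencing result and the depositor's sequence, have the same length and carry the same 18 annotated features in the same order, differing only in where the circular numbering starts.

The payload is the coding portion of the M13KO7 helper phage genome with gene VIII, which encodes the major coat protein pVIII, deliberately left out. Annotated phage genes run in one orientation: X and V (replication and single-strand DNA handling), VII and IX (minor coat proteins at the end of the virion that emerges first), then the fd central terminator, followed by III and VI (minor coat proteins) and I and IV (assembly and export). In the native phage, gene VIII lies between IX and III, where only the terminator now sits. Gene II is not annotated separately, although gene X lies within its reading frame in M13 and there is an unannotated stretch upstream of X; the record does not confirm its presence. Only a fragment of the M13 origin is detected, consistent with a helper that is not efficiently packaged itself. Several terminators (lambda t0, his operon, T3Te, tonB) insulate the phage block from the backbone, and no promoters are annotated.

Because pVIII is missing, cells carrying this helper should produce phagemid particles only when gene VIII is supplied from another, presumably regulated, source. This makes phage-mediated DNA transfer controllable, as applied to intercellular communication and CRISPR-based multicellular computing, with JM101 noted as the working strain.
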