Addgene plasmid #235447: HP17deltaP8
Purpose: Helper plasmid for regulated phage transfer
Depositing lab: Yolanda Schaerli. Depositing organization: Universite de Lausanne (UNIL). Publication: Engineering intercellular communication using M13 phagemid and CRISPR-based gene regulation for multicellular computing in Escherichia coli. Kusumawardhani H, Zoppi F, Avendano R, Schaerli Y. Nat Commun. 2025 Apr 15;16(1):3569. doi: 10.1038/s41467-025-58760-z. PubMed 40234414.
Backbone
  Vector backbone: pSC101
  Vector type: Bacterial Expression
Growth in bacteria
  Bacterial resistance: Kanamycin, 50 μg/mL
  Growth temperature: 37°C
  Growth strain: DH5alpha
  Copy number: Low Copy
Gene/Insert
  Gene/Insert name: Coding part of the M13KO7 helper phage genome, except gene VIII
  Species: Escherichia coli
  Cloning method: Gibson Cloning
Terms and licenses: Academic/Nonprofit Terms; Industry Terms: Not Available to Industry
Depositor comments: JM101 (working strain for phagemid transfer). Please visit https://doi.org/10.1101/2024.08.28.610043 for bioRxiv preprint.
How to cite: HP17deltaP8 was a gift from Yolanda Schaerli (Addgene plasmid # 235447 ; http://n2t.net/addgene:235447 ; RRID:Addgene_235447)
